>Addgene plasmid #19491 | pcDNA5/FRT/TO GFP DNAJA1 | depositor full sequence | sequence record 9127 | Author sequence
AGCTTGCCACCATGGTGAGCAAGGGCGAGGAGCTGTTCACCGGGGTGGTGCCCATCCTGGTCGAGCTGGA
CGGCGACGTAAACGGCCACAAGTTCAGCGTGTCCGGCGAGGGCGAGGGCGATGCCACCTACGGCAAGCTG
ACCCTGAAGTTCATCTGCACCACCGGCAAGCTGCCCGTGCCCTGGCCCACCCTCGTGACCACCCTGACCT
ACGGCGTGCAGTGCTTCAGCCGCTACCCCGACCACATGAAGCAGCACGACTTCTTCAAGTCCGCCATGCC
CGAAGGCTACGTCCAGGAGCGCACCATCTTCTTCAAGGACGACGGCAACTACAAGACCCGCGCCGAGGTG
AAGTTCGAGGGCGACACCCTGGTGAACCGCATCGAGCTGAAGGGCATCGACTTCAAGGAGGACGGCAACA
TCCTGGGGCACAAGCTGGAGTACAACTACAACAGCCACAACGTCTATATCATGGCCGACAAGCAGAAGAA
CGGCATCAAGGTGAACTTCAAGATCCGCCACAACATCGAGGACGGCAGCGTGCAGCTCGCCGACCACTAC
CAGCAGAACACCCCCATCGGCGACGGCCCCGTGCTGCTGCCCGACAACCACTACCTGAGCACCCAGTCCG
CCCTGAGCAAAGACCCCAACGAGAAGCGCGATCACATGGTCCTGCTGGAGTTCGTGACCGCCGCCGGGAT
CACTCTCGGCATGGACGAGCTGTACAAGGGATCCACCATGGTGAAAGAAACAACTTACTACGATGTTTTG
GGGGTCAAACCCAATGCTACTCAGGAAGAATTGAAAAAGGCTTATAGGAAACTGGCTTTGAAGTACCATC
CTGATAAGAACCCAAATGAAGGAGAGAAGTTTAAACAGATTTCTCAAGCTTACGAAGTTCTCTCTGATGC
AAAGAAAAGGGAATTATATGACAAAGGAGGAGAACAGGCAATTAAAGAGGGTGGAGCAGGTGGCGGTTTT
GGCTCCCCCATGGACATCTTTGATATGTTTTTTGGAGGAGGAGGAAGGATGCAGAGAGAAAGGAGAGGTA
AAAATGTTGTACATCAGCTCTCAGTAACCCTAGAAGACTTATATAATGGTGCAACAAGAAAACTGGCTCT
GCAAAAGAATGTGATTTGTGACAAATGTGAAGGTAGAGGAGGTAAGAAAGGAGCAGTAGAGTGCTGTCCC
AATTGCCGAGGTACTGGAATGCAAATAAGAATTCATCAGATAGGACCTGGAATGGTTCAGCAAATTCAGT
CTGTGTGCATGGAGTGCCAGGGCCATGGGGAGCGGATCAGTCCTAAAGATAGATGTAAAAGCTGCAACGG
AAGGAAGATAGTTCGAGAGAAGAAAATTTTAGAAGTTCATATTGACAAAGGCATGAAAGATGGCCAGAAG
ATAACATTCCATGGTGAAGGAGACCAAGAACCAGGACTGGAGCCAGGCGATATTATCATTGTGTTAGATC
AGAAGGACCATGCTGTTTTTACTCGACGAGGAGAAGACCTTTTCATGTGTATGGACATACAGCTCGTTGA
AGCACTGTGTGGCTTCCAGAAGCCAATATCTACTCTTGACAACCGAACCATCGTCATCACCTCTCATCCA
GGTCAGATTGTCAAGCATGGAGATATCAAGTGTGTACTAAATGAAGGCATGCCAATTTATCGTAGACCAT
ATGAAAAGGGTCGCCTAATCATCGAATTTAAGGTAAACTTTCCTGAGAATGGCTTTCTCTCTCCTGATAA
ACTGTCTTTGCTGGAAAAACTCCTACCCGAGAGGAAGGAAGTGGAAGAGACTGATGAGATGGACCAAGTA
GAACTGGTGGACTTTGATCCAAATCAGGAAAGACGGCGCCACTACAATGGAGAAGCATATGAGGATGATG
AACATCATCCCAGAGGTGGTGTTCAGTGTCAGACCTCTTAAGCGGCCGCTCGAGTCTAGAGGGCCCGTTT
AAACCCGCTGATCAGCCTCGACTGTGCCTTCTAGTTGCCAGCCATCTGTTGTTTGCCCCTCCCCCGTGCC
TTCCTTGACCCTGGAAGGTGCCACTCCCACTGTCCTTTCCTAATAAAATGAGGAAATTGCATCGCATTGT
CTGAGTAGGTGTCATTCTATTCTGGGGGGTGGGGTGGGGCAGGACAGCAAGGGGGAGGATTGGGAAGACA
ATAGCAGGCATGCTGGGGATGCGGTGGGCTCTATGGCTTCTGAGGCGGAAAGAACCAGCTGGGGCTCTAG
GGGGTATCCCC
[124 nt withheld, positions 2252-2375]
C
[91 nt withheld, positions 2377-2467]
AGGGTGATGGTTCACGTACCTAGAAGTTCCTATTCCGAAGTTCCTATTCTCTAGAAAGTATAGGAACTTC
CTTGGCCAAAAAGCCTGAACTCACCGCGACGTCTGTCGAGAAGTTTCTGATCGAAAAGTTCGACAGCGTC
TCCGACCTGATGCAGCTCTCGGAGGGCGAAGAATCTCGTGCTTTCAGCTTCGATGTAGGAGGGCGTGGAT
ATGTCCTGCGGGTAAATAGCTGCGCCGATGGTTTCTACAAAGATCGTTATGTTTATCGGCACTTTGCATC
GGCCGCGCTCCCGATTCCGGAAGTGCTTGACATTGGGGAATTCAGCGAGAGCCTGACCTATTGCATCTCC
CGCCGTGCACAGGGTGTCACGTTGCAAGACCTGCCTGAAACCGAACTGCCCGCTGTTCTGCAGCCGGTCG
CGGAGGCCATGGATGCGATCGCTGCGGCCGATCTTAGCCAGACGAGCGGGTTCGGCCCATTCGGACCGCA
AGGAATCGGTCAATACACTACATGGCGTGATTTCATATGCGCGATTGCTGATCCCCATGTGTATCACTGG
CAAACTGTGATGGACGACACCGTCAGTGCGTCCGTCGCGCAGGCTCTCGATGAGCTGATGCTTTGGGCCG
AGGACTGCCCCGAAGTCCGGCACCTCGTGCACGCGGATTTCGGCTCCAACAATGTCCTGACGGACAATGG
CCGCATAACAGCGGTCATTGACTGGAGCGAGGCGATGTTCGGGGATTCCCAATACGAGGTCGCCAACATC
TTCTTCTGGAGGCCGTGGTTGGCTTGTATGGAGCAGCAGACGCGCTACTTCGAGCGGAGGCATCCGGAGC
TTGCAGGATCGCCGCGGCTCCGGGCGTATATGCTCCGCATTGGTCTTGACCAACTCTATCAGAGCTTGGT
TGACGGCAATTTCGATGATGCAGCTTGGGCGCAGGGTCGATGCGACGCAATCGTCCGATCCGGAGCCGGG
ACTGTCGGGCGTACACAAATCGCCCGCAGAAGCGCGGCCGTCTGGACCGATGGCTGTGTAGAAGTACTCG
CCGATAGTGGAAACCGACGCCCCAGCACTCGTCCGAGGGCAAAGGAATAGCACGTACTACGAGATTTCGA
TTCCACCGCCGCCTTCTATGAAAGGTTGGGCTTCGGAATCGTTTTCCGGGACGCCGGCTGGATGATCCTC
CAGCGCGGGGATCTCATGCTGGAGTTCTTCGCCCACCCCAACTTGTTTATTGCAGCTTATAATGGTTACA
AATAAAGCAATAGCATCACAAATTTCACAAATAAAGCATTTTTTTCACTGCATTCTAGTTGTGGTTTGTC
CAAACTCATCAATGTATCTTATCATGTCTGTATACCGTCGACCTCTAGCTAGAGCTTGGCGTAATCATGG
TCATAGCTGTTTCCTGTGTGAAATTGTTATCCGCTCACAATTCCACACAACATACGAGCCGGAAGCATAA
AGTGTAAAGCCTGGGGTGCCTAATGAGTGAGCTAACTCACATTAATTGCGTTGCGCTCACTGCCCGCTTT
CCAGTCGGGAAACCTGTCGTGCCAGCTGCATTAATGAATCGGCCAACGCGCGGGGAGAGGCGGTTTGCGT
ATTGGGCGCTCTTCCGCTTCCTCGCTCACTGACTCGCTGCGCTCGGTCGTTCGGCTGCGGCGAGCGGTAT
CAGCTCACTCAAAGGCGGTAATACGGTTATCCACAGAATCAGGGGATAACGCAGGAAAGAACATGTGAGC
AAAAGGCCAGCAAAAGGCCAGGAACCGTAAAAAGGCCGCGTTGCTGGCGTTTTTCCATAGGCTCCGCCCC
CCTGACGAGCATCACAAAAATCGACGCTCAAGTCAGAGGTGGCGAAACCCGACAGGACTATAAAGATACC
AGGCGTTTCCCCCTGGAAGCTCCCTCGTGCGCTCTCCTGTTCCGACCCTGCCGCTTACCGGATACCTGTC
CGCCTTTCTCCCTTCGGGAAGCGTGGCGCTTTCTCATAGCTCACGCTGTAGGTATCTCAGTTCGGTGTAG
GTCGTTCGCTCCAAGCTGGGCTGTGTGCACGAACCCCCCGTTCAGCCCGACCGCTGCGCCTTATCCGGTA
ACTATCGTCTTGAGTCCAACCCGGTAAGACACGACTTATCGCCACTGGCAGCAGCCACTGGTAACAGGAT
TAGCAGAGCGAGGTATGTAGGCGGTGCTACAGAGTTCTTGAAGTGGTGGCCTAACTACGGCTACACTAGA
AGAACAGTATTTGGTATCTGCGCTCTGCTGAAGCCAGTTACCTTCGGAAAAAGAGTTGGTAGCTCTTGAT
CCGGCAAACAAACCACCGCTGGTAGCGGTGGTTTTTTTGTTTGCAAGCAGCAGATTACGCGCAGAAAAAA
AGGATCTCAAGAAGATCCTTTGATCTTTTCTACGGGGTCTGACGCTCAGTGGAACGAAAACTCACGTTAA
GGGATTTTGGTCATGAGATTATCAAAAAGGATCTTCACCTAGATCCTTTTAAATTAAAAATGAAGTTTTA
AATCAATCTAAAGTATATATGAGTAAACTTGGTCTGACAGTTACCAATGCTTAATCAGTGAGGCACCTAT
CTCAGCGATCTGTCTATTTCGTTCATCCATAGTTGCCTGACTCCCCGTCGTGTAGATAACTACGATACGG
GAGGGCTTACCATCTGGCCCCAGTGCTGCAATGATACCGCGAGACCCACGCTCACCGGCTCCAGATTTAT
CAGCAATAAACCAGCCAGCCGGAAGGGCCGAGCGCAGAAGTGGTCCTGCAACTTTATCCGCCTCCATCCA
GTCTATTAATTGTTGCCGGGAAGCTAGAGTAAGTAGTTCGCCAGTTAATAGTTTGCGCAACGTTGTTGCC
ATTGCTACAGGCATCGTGGTGTCACGCTCGTCGTTTGGTATGGCTTCATTCAGCTCCGGTTCCCAACGAT
CAAGGCGAGTTACATGATCCCCCATGTTGTGCAAAAAAGCGGTTAGCTCCTTCGGTCCTCCGATCGTTGT
CAGAAGTAAGTTGGCCGCAGTGTTATCACTCATGGTTATGGCAGCACTGCATAATTCTCTTACTGTCATG
CCATCCGTAAGATGCTTTTCTGTGACTGGTGAGTACTCAACCAAGTCATTCTGAGAATAGTGTATGCGGC
GACCGAGTTGCTCTTGCCCGGCGTCAATACGGGATAATACCGCGCCACATAGCAGAACTTTAAAAGTGCT
CATCATTGGAAAACGTTCTTCGGGGCGAAAACTCTCAAGGATCTTACCGCTGTTGAGATCCAGTTCGATG
TAACCCACTCGTGCACCCAACTGATCTTCAGCATCTTTTACTTTCACCAGCGTTTCTGGGTGAGCAAAAA
CAGGAAGGCAAAATGCCGCAAAAAAGGGAATAAGGGCGACACGGAAATGTTGAATACTCATACTCTTCCT
TTTTCAATATTATTGAAGCATTTATCAGGGTTATTGTCTCATGAGCGGATACATATTTGAATGTATTTAG
AAAAATAAACAAATAGGGGTTCCGCGCACATTTCCCCGAAAAGTGCCACCTGACGTCGACGGATCGGGAG
ATCTCCCGATCCCCTATGGTGCACTCTCAGTACAATCTGCTCTGATGCCGCATAGTTAAGCCAGTATCTG
CTCCCTGCTTGTGTGTTGGAGGTCGCTGAGTAGTGCGCGAGCAAAATTTAAGCTACAACAAGGCAAGGCT
TGACCGACAATTGCATGAAGAATCTGCTTAGGGTTAGGCGTTTTGCGCTGCTTCGCGATGTACGGGCCAG
ATATACGCGTTGACATTGATTATTGACTAGTTATTAATAGTAATCAATTACGGGGTCATTAGTTCATAGC
CCATATATGGAGTTCCGCGTTACATAACTTACGGTAAATGGCCCGCCTGGCTGACCGCCCAACGACCCCC
GCCCATTGACGTCAATAATGACGTATGTTCCCATAGTAACGCCAATAGGGACTTTCCATTGACGTCAATG
GGTGGAGTATTTACGGTAAACTGCCCACTTGGCAGTACATCAAGTGTATCATATGCCAAGTACGCCCCCT
ATTGACGTCAATGACGGTAAATGGCCCGCCTGGCATTATGCCCAGTACATGACCTTATGGGACTTTCCTA
CTTGGCAGTACATCTACGTATTAGTCATCGCTATTACCATGGTGATGCGGTTTTGGCAGTACATCAATGG
GCGTGGATAGCGGTTTGACTCACGGGGATTTCCAAGTCTCCACCCCATTGACGTCAATGGGAGTTTGTTT
TGGCACCAAAATCAACGGGACTTTCCAAAATGTCGTAACAACTCCGCCCCATTGACGCAAATGGGCGGTA
GGCGTGTACGGTGGGAGGTCTATATAAGCAGAGCTCTCCCTATCAGTGATAGAGATCTCCCTATCAGTGA
TAGAGATCGTCGACGAGCTCGTTTAGTGAACCGTCAGATCGCCTGGAGACGCCATCCACGCTGTTTTGAC
CTCCATAGAAGACACCGGGACCGATCCAGCCTCCGGACTCTAGCGTTTAAACTTA
Features (pLannotate 1.2.2; 22 found; start..end, strand, type, name):
     12..728     +  CDS            EGFP: EGFP is a basic (constitutively fluorescent) green fluorescent protein published in 1996, derived from Aequorea victoria. It is reported to be a rapidly-maturing weak dimer with moderate acid sensitivity.
    738..1928    +  CDS            DNAJA1: DNJA1_HUMAN - Also known as DNAJ2, HDJ2, HSJ2, HSPF4. Experimental evidence at protein level: Swiss-Prot protein existence level 1. Co-chaperone for HSPA8/Hsc70 (PubMed:10816573). Stimulates ATP hydrolysis, but not the folding of unfolded proteins mediated by HSPA1A (in vitro) (PubMed:24318877). Plays a role in protein transport into mitochondria via its role as co-chaperone. Functions as co- chaperone for HSPA1B and negatively regulates the translocation of BAX from the cytosol to mitochondria in response to cellular stress, thereby protecting cells against apoptosis (PubMed:14752510). Promot
   1982..2206    +  polyA_signal   bGH poly(A) signal: bovine growth hormone polyadenylation signal
   2210..2231    +  promoter       SV40 promoter (fragment): SV40 enhancer and early promoter
   2252..2485    +  rep_origin     f1 ori (fragment) (sequence partly withheld): f1 bacteriophage origin of replication; arrow indicates direction of (+) strand synthesis
   2490..2537    +  protein_bind   FRT: FLP-mediated recombination occurs in the 8-bp core sequence TCTAGAAA (Turan and Bode, 2011). FLP recombinase from the Saccharomyces cerevisiae 2μ plasmid
   2545..3567    +  CDS            HygR: aminoglycoside phosphotransferase from E. coli; aph(4)-Ia; confers resistance to hygromycin
   3577..3702    +  CDS            ble (fragment): BLE_KLEPN - Experimental evidence at protein level: Swiss-Prot protein existence level 1. Binding protein with a strong affinity to the bleomycin family of antibiotics. Binds to CL990; an antimitotic-antibiotic compound. From Klebsiella pneumoniae.
   3697..3818    +  polyA_signal   SV40 poly(A) signal: SV40 polyadenylation signal
   3891..3907    -  protein_bind   lac operator: The lac repressor binds to the lac operator to inhibit transcription in E. coli. This inhibition can be relieved by adding lactose or isopropyl-β-D-thiogalactopyranoside (IPTG). lac repressor encoded by lacI
   3915..3945    -  promoter       lac promoter: promoter for the E. coli lac operon
   3960..3981    -  protein_bind   CAP binding site: CAP binding activates transcription in the presence of cAMP. E. coli catabolite activator protein
   3994..4086    -  CDS            lacI (fragment): lac repressor; lacI; The lac repressor binds to the lac operator to inhibit transcription in E. coli. This inhibition can be relieved by adding lactose or isopropyl-β-D-thiogalactopyranoside (IPTG).
   4269..4857    -  rep_origin     ori: high-copy-number ColE1/pMB1/pBR322/pUC origin of replication
   5028..5888    -  CDS            AmpR: β-lactamase; bla; confers resistance to ampicillin, carbenicillin, and related antibiotics
   5889..5993    -  promoter       AmpR promoter: bla
   6052..6104    -  misc_feature   bom (fragment): basis of mobility region from pBR322
   6259..6638    +  enhancer       CMV enhancer: human cytomegalovirus immediate early enhancer
   6639..6842    +  promoter       CMV promoter: human cytomegalovirus (CMV) immediate early promoter
   6844..6863    +  promoter       PLtetO-1 promoter (fragment): modified phage lambda PL promoter with tet operator sites (Lutz and Bujard, 1997)
   6865..6884    +  promoter       PLtetO-1 promoter (fragment): modified phage lambda PL promoter with tet operator sites (Lutz and Bujard, 1997)
   6892..6925    +  promoter       TRE3GV promoter (fragment): 3rd-generation Tet-responsive promoter that can be activated by binding of Tet-On® 3G, optimized for retroviral and lentiviral vectors
