[The description below was written by a language model from this plasmid's Addgene catalogue record and pLannotate feature annotations shown in this document.]
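Description:
pcDNA5/FRT/TO GFP DNAJA1 is a mammalian expression plasmid of about 7 kb built on the Invitrogen pcDNA5/FRT/TO backbone. It carries human DNAJA1 (also known as HDJ2 or HSJ2), an HSP40-family co-chaperone of Hsc70/Hsp70, fused at its N terminus to EGFP. The fusion was placed between BamHI and NotI sites, and the stated insert size of roughly 1.9 kb corresponds to the EGFP and DNAJA1 coding regions together. Transcription is driven by the CMV immediate-early enhancer and promoter. Just downstream of the promoter are short sequences that the annotation software labels as fragments of tet-responsive promoters. These are most plausibly the tandem tet operator sites of this "TO" backbone, which allow expression to be repressed in cells that supply Tet repressor and induced with tetracycline or doxycycline. A bovine growth hormone polyadenylation signal terminates the transcript.

Downstream lies an FRT site directly in front of a hygromycin resistance gene, followed by an SV40 poly(A) signal. Only a very short SV40 promoter fragment is annotated upstream of this cassette. This fits the Flp-In design, in which FLP-mediated recombination into a genomic FRT site supplies the promoter and start codon needed for hygromycin resistance, so that selection recovers single-copy, isogenic stable integrants. In E. coli the plasmid is maintained through a high-copy ColE1/pUC origin and ampicillin resistance.

The construct belongs to a library of human HSPH/HSPA/DNAJ chaperone expression clones. It is suited to transient or inducible stable expression and to fluorescence-based localisation of DNAJA1. The depositor cautions that the genes were amplified from pooled reference RNA derived from multiple cell lines, so polymorphisms may be present, and that clones were verified only for the identity of the gene.
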