Addgene plasmid #19491: pcDNA5/FRT/TO GFP DNAJA1
Depositing lab: Harm Kampinga. Depositing organization: University Medical Center Groningen. Publication: Computational analysis of the human HSPH/HSPA/DNAJ family and cloning of a human HSPH/HSPA/DNAJ expression library. Hageman J, Kampinga HH. Cell Stress Chaperones. 2009 Jan;14(1):1-21. doi: 10.1007/s12192-008-0060-2. Epub 2008 Aug 7. PubMed 18686016.
Backbone
  Vector backbone: pcDNA5/FRT/TO
  Backbone manufacturer: Invitrogen
  Backbone size w/o insert (bp): 5137
  Vector type: Mammalian Expression
  Selectable markers: Hygromycin
Growth in bacteria
  Bacterial resistance: Ampicillin, 100 μg/mL
  Growth temperature: 37°C
  Growth strain: DH5alpha
  Copy number: High Copy
Gene/Insert
  Gene/Insert name: DNAJA1 (alt names: DJ-2, DjA1, HDJ2, HSDJ; HSJ2, HSPF4, hDG-2)
  Species: H. sapiens (human)
  Insert size (bp): 1919
  Entrez Gene: DNAJA1 (a.k.a. DJ-2, DjA1, HDJ2, HSDJ, HSJ-2, HSJ2, HSPF4, NEDD7, hDJ-2)
  Tag / fusion protein: GFP (N terminal on insert)
  Cloning method: Restriction Enzyme; 5′ cloning site BamHI (not destroyed); 3′ cloning site NotI (not destroyed)
  Sequencing primers: 5′ LNCX; 3′ BGH-rev
Terms and licenses: Academic/Nonprofit Terms; Industry Terms: Not Available to Industry
Depositor comments: Part of the HSP40 gene family Disclaimer: For cloning the various HSP genes, the Stratagene reference RNA for cDNA synthesis was used and genes were amplified from this mixture that originates from 10 different cell lines from different somatic origin and ultimately coming from 10 different individuals. This strategy was used to maximize the chance for the presence of individual HSP transcripts. Users must be aware that this mixture thus represents 20 complete haploid genomes, meaning that for each individual gene there might be polymorphisms that could potentially have functional consequences. The library was sequence verified only for the presence of the correct gene.
How to cite: pcDNA5/FRT/TO GFP DNAJA1 was a gift from Harm Kampinga (Addgene plasmid # 19491 ; http://n2t.net/addgene:19491 ; RRID:Addgene_19491)
