>Addgene plasmid #19491 | pcDNA5/FRT/TO GFP DNAJA1 | addgene partial sequence | sequence record 25268 | 19491 with EGFP-C
TCTCGGNNTGGANGAGCTGTACAAGGGATCCACCATGGTGAAAGAAACAACTTACTACGATGTTTTGGGG
GTCAAACCCAATGCTACTCAGGAAGAATTGAAAAAGGCTTATAGGAAACTGGCTTTGAAGTACCATCCTG
ATAAGAACCCAAATGAAGGAGAGAAGTTTAAACAGATTTCTCAAGCTTACGAAGTTCTCTCTGATGCAAA
GAAAAGGGAATTATATGACAAAGGAGGAGAACAGGCAATTAAAGAGGGTGGAGCAGGTGGCGGTTTTGGC
TCCCCCATGGACATCTTTGATATGTTTTTTGGAGGAGGAGGAAGGATGCAGAGAGAAAGGAGAGGTAAAA
ATGTTGTACATCAGCTCTCAGTAACCCTAGAAGACTTATATAATGGTGCAACAAGAAAACTGGCTCTGCA
AAAGAATGTGATTTGTGACAAATGTGAAGGTAGAGGAGGTAAGAAAGGAGCAGTAGAGTGCTGTCCCAAT
TGCCGAGGTACTGGAATGCAAATAAGAATTCATCAGATAGGACCTGGAATGGTTCAGCAAATTCAGTCTG
TGTGCATGGAGTGCCAGGGCCATGNGGAGCGGATCAGTCCTAAAGATAGATGTAAAAGCTGCAACGGAAG
GAAGATAGTTCGAGAGAAGAAAATTTTAGAAGTTCATATTGACAAAGGCATGAAAGATGG
